Addgene plasmid #39588: KHBD00479
Depositing lab: Bart Deplancke. Depositing organization: Swiss Federal Institute of Technology (EPFL). Publication: Automated protein-DNA interaction screening of Drosophila regulatory elements. Korneel Hens, Jean-Daniel Feuz, Alina Isakova, Antonina Lagovitina, Andreas Massouras, Julien Bryois, Patrick Callaerts, Susan E. Celniker, Bart Deplancke. Nat Methods. 2011 Oct 30;8(12):1065-70. 10.1038/nmeth.1763 PubMed 22037703.
Backbone
  Vector backbone: pDONR221
  Backbone manufacturer: Invitrogen
  Backbone size w/o insert (bp): 2536
  Vector type: Gateway DONR vector
Growth in bacteria
  Bacterial resistance: Kanamycin, 50 μg/mL
  Growth temperature: 37°C
  Growth strain: DH5alpha
  Copy number: High Copy
Gene/Insert
  Gene/Insert name: CG12296 (alt names: FBgn0013469; klu; klumpfuss)
  Species: D. melanogaster (fly)
  Insert size (bp): 2409
  Entrez Gene: klu (a.k.a. Dmel_CG12296, CG12296, Dmel\CG12296, KLU, Klu, P09036, l(3)09036, l(3)10052)
  Promoter: none
  Cloning method: Gateway Cloning
  Sequencing primers: 5′ M13-F20; 3′ M13R
Terms and licenses: Academic/Nonprofit Terms; Industry Terms: Not Available to Industry
Depositor comments: Please note that the ORFs in this collection were cloned open-ended (without a stop codon).
How to cite: KHBD00479 was a gift from Bart Deplancke (Addgene plasmid # 39588 ; http://n2t.net/addgene:39588 ; RRID:Addgene_39588)
