[The description below was written by a language model from this plasmid's Addgene catalogue record.]
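Description:
KHBD00479 is a Gateway entry clone built in the pDONR221 backbone (Invitrogen), carrying the open reading frame of the Drosophila melanogaster gene klumpfuss (klu, CG12296). The backbone contributes about 2.5 kb and the insert about 2.4 kb. It is a high-copy bacterial plasmid maintained in standard E. coli cloning strains under kanamycin selection. No feature table accompanies the record, so individual elements such as the origin of replication or the recombination sites are not itemised. As a product of Gateway cloning into a DONR vector, the insert would be expected to sit between attL sites, which allow it to be moved by LR recombination into any compatible destination vector. M13 forward and reverse primer sites flank the insert for sequence verification.

The record lists no promoter, which is consistent with an entry clone: the plasmid is a shuttle and storage vehicle for the coding sequence and is not meant to express it. Expression, tags and host-specific regulatory elements are supplied by whichever destination vector receives the ORF. The depositor notes that the ORFs in this collection were cloned open-ended, without a stop codon. The klu coding sequence can therefore be read through into a C-terminal fusion partner provided by the destination vector, and a vector-supplied stop codon is required.

The clone belongs to a collection associated with automated protein–DNA interaction screening of Drosophila regulatory elements. The plasmid is thus a source of the klu ORF for transfer into assay vectors for such screens, or for other fusion-protein applications.
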