>Addgene plasmid #39588 | KHBD00479 | depositor partial sequence | sequence record 50028 | KHBD00479 sequence 2409 bps
ATGACGATGGCAGAAGGCACCGACCCCATGGGGCATGGTCACCACACGAATCCGCACAATCCGCCCCAGC
AGCCGCCGCAGCACCATCCGCACCACCTGCCCCTGCCCCATCCCCCGCCGGCACCACCGCCGCAGCTACT
CAATTTCAATCACCACCAGCAGCAGTATCTTCCCCACATGTATCCTGCGGCAGCGGCAGCGGCACAATCT
CACTCCCACTACGGTGGCCTGCAGTATCCCCATCCACATGCGCTGCAGCATCAGCATCATCCCCACCAGC
ACCAGCATCACTTGCCGCTGGCCTTGAGCCTCCATCAGCAGGCGGCTGCGGCGGCGGCAGTGGCTGCAGC
GGTGGCCACCAACCACTCCAACAATAACAATCAGGCCAGCGTGGCCAACAATAATATAGTGGTTCCATGG
AAGCAGCGCAAGCGCAAGAGGCTCTCAGCGGTGCTGGACAAGCTGCACCACAATAATAATAATAATAATA
ACAACAATAATGAGACCCACTCCAATGGCATGGCCTGCAAGGCGGAACCGATGGAAATGAAGGGAGATCT
AGCCGAAGATGCCGAACAGGATGAAGATCATGATGGGTCCGTGCCTGATGAGGAAGATGATTCCGTAGAT
CAGGATGGTGATGCTGGCAAGTACATCAAGAGCGAGCAGCCCGTCAGCGAGGACGAGGAGAACGAACAGG
AAATGGACCAAGATATCGAGGACATTTCCGGCGAGGATCTCGAGCTGTCGCACAGCGATGATAATGACCA
GGACGACAGCCCCAGGATCAGTATGAGTCCTCTGCAGCTGCAGGCCGCCCAGATCAATCTGCCCCAAGAT
CAGAACCAGCCGATGAACAAGGAGAATCCGCTTCATGTGGACATCAAGACTGAGATCCCCAGCCCCTATG
ATAGGTATTTCCCTATACCATCTCCTCTGTTCGGCTATTACCTGCACACCAAATATCTGAATGAGGTATT
CCGCCGGCGTCATGATCTCTATCCCTCGCCTCTGCAGCACACTCCATCTTCCATAGCCTCCGAAACGGAG
ACTTCACCCAATGCTCAGGAGCGCAAGAGTAGCTCCAACCACGTCTTGCCCCACGCTCTGTTGGCCAATA
ATTCACCTCCGCCATCGCTGCCATCGCCACCGCGCAGCGAATCCTCGGTGACTAACAATGTGGCCACCAC
CACCACTAGCAGCACCACCAAGAAGCGCAGCAGTCCCAAGCCCAAGGGCAAGAAGGGTGAGAAGAAGCCA
ATGCCACCGCCGCAAGAGCGTCCCTTGGATCTGTGCATGCGCAACGAAGTGGAGCCCAAGAAGTACAAAA
AGTCAGGCTCGAAATCCTCTCTAGAGTCCCGTTCCGCCGGTATGATGCCGCCGCCGCCGGCTCTGAGTGC
GGCCAGCAGTTTGGAGAGCATGAGTGCCCTATCACCGGCATCGAGTAGCCACTCGGGTCACATGCCCATC
ACCAGCGCTGCCACGCCCAACCACCAGCCACCACCCAATTCCCCCTATGCCAATGCCATGAACGCTGCCC
ATGCAGCGGCAGCAGCGGCGGCGGCAGCCATGATCAAGATGGAGATGCCTTTGCATCCGCTGCACCACCA
GCAGATGCATCACTCGCAAGTGCCCACCACCACAGTGGGTGTGCCGGTGATCAAGGGCGATGTGGCCTCG
CCCACAACAAAGGAAACGGTCGCCTGGCGTTACAATCTGGACGTGTCGCCCGTGGTTGAGGAGATGCCGC
CCGGTTCGGATGTGGCTTATGTATGCCCCACCTGCGGACAGATGTTCTCGCTGCACGACCGCCTGGCCAA
GCACATGGCCTCGCGTCACAAGTCCCGCAATCCCGCCAATGATATTGCCAAAGCCTATTCCTGCGATGTG
TGCCGGCGATCCTTTGCCCGCTCCGATATGCTGACCCGCCACATGCGCCTCCACACCGGAGTCAAGCCGT
ACACGTGCAAGGTGTGCGGTCAGGTCTTTTCCCGCTCGGATCACCTGTCCACCCACCAGAGGACCCACAC
CGGCGAGAAGCCCTACAAGTGTCCGCAGTGCCCGTATGCCGCCTGTCGTCGCGACATGATCACCAGGCAT
ATGCGGACACACACGCGGTACGATTCCAGGGGAGGATCTCGAGAAGGCAGGGAAGGACGCGAAGGACGTG
AGGGCAAGGAGAGCCGCGATTCGCGCAGGAGCAACGAACGAATCGAGGAGCCCAACTCGCCCGGTTCCCA
TTCGCTGCTGGACATGAAGATGAACATGAACATGGGCATGGGAATGGGCCTCAATATGGGCCTACCCATG
AATCCGATGAGTCTACTGCAGGAGGAACTGCTGCAGAAGTCCCAGCCGGGCCTAACCCTGGGTGGACCCA
TGCCACTGGTTGTCAAGACGGAGAGCGCC
