>Addgene plasmid #39588 | KHBD00479 | addgene partial sequence | sequence record 52584 | M13-F20 5'-TGTAAAACGACGGCCAGT-3'
TTTTGACTGATAGTGACCTGTTCGTTGCAACAAATTGATGAGCAATGCTTTTTTATAATGCCAACTTTGT
ACAAAAAAGTTGGCACCATGACGATGGCAGAAGGCACCGACCCCATGGGGCATGGTCACCACACGAATCC
GCACAATCCGCCCCAGCAGCCGCCGCAGCACCATCCGCACCACCTGCCCCTGCCCCATCCCCCGCCGGCA
CCACCGCCGCAGCTACTCAATTTCAATCACCACCAGCAGCAGTATCTTCCCCACATGTATCCTGCGGCAG
CGGCAGCGGCACAATCTCACTCCCACTACGGTGGCCTGCAGTATCCCCATCCACATGCGCTGCAGCATCA
GCATCATCCCCACCAGCACCAGCATCACTTGCCGCTGGCCTTGAGCCTCCATCAGCAGGCGGCTGCGGCG
GCGGCAGTGGCTGCAGCGGTGGCCACCAACCACTCCAACAATAACAATCAGGCCAGCGTGGCCAACAATA
ATATAGTGGTTCCATGGAAGCAGCGCAAGCGCAAGAGGCTCTCAGCGGTGCTGGACAAGCTGCACCACAA
TAATAATAATAATAATAACAACAATAATGAGACCCACTCCAATGGCATGGCCTGCAAGGCGGAACCGATG
GAAATGAAGGGAGATCTAGCCGAAGATGCCGAACAGGATGAAGATCATGATGGGTCCGTGCCTGATGAGG
AAGATGATTCCGTAGATCAGGATGGTGATGCTGGCAAGTACATCAAGAGCGAGCAGCCCGTCAGCGAGGA
CGA
